Addgene plasmid #108697: pEGFP‐RNASEH2B
Purpose: For expression of N-terminally eGFP-tagged human RNASEH2B in mammalian cells
Depositing lab: Andrew Jackson & Martin Reijns. Depositing organization: University of Edinburgh. Publication: PCNA directs type 2 RNase H activity on DNA replication and repair substrates. Bubeck D, Reijns MA, Graham SC, Astell KR, Jones EY, Jackson AP. Nucleic Acids Res. 2011 May;39(9):3652-66. doi: 10.1093/nar/gkq980. Epub 2011 Jan 17. PubMed 21245041.
Backbone
  Vector backbone: pEGFP-Dest (LMBP 4542)
  Backbone manufacturer: LMBP
  Backbone size w/o insert (bp): 4804
  Total vector size (bp): 5743
  Vector type: Mammalian Expression
  Selectable markers: Neomycin (select with G418)
Growth in bacteria
  Bacterial resistance: Kanamycin, 50 μg/mL
  Growth temperature: 37°C
  Growth strain: DH5alpha
  Copy number: High Copy
Gene/Insert
  Gene/Insert name: RNASEH2B
  Species: H. sapiens (human)
  Entrez Gene: RNASEH2B (a.k.a. AGS2, DLEU8)
  Promoter: CMV
  Tag / fusion protein: GFP (N terminal on backbone)
  Cloning method: Gateway Cloning
  Sequencing primers: 5′ cgatcacatggtcctgctg; 3′ tctacaaatgtggtatggctg
Terms and licenses: Academic/Nonprofit Terms; Industry Terms: Not Available to Industry
How to cite: pEGFP‐RNASEH2B was a gift from Andrew Jackson & Martin Reijns (Addgene plasmid # 108697 ; http://n2t.net/addgene:108697 ; RRID:Addgene_108697)
