[The description below was written by a language model from this plasmid's Addgene catalogue record and pLannotate feature annotations shown in this document.]
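Description:
pEGFP‐RNASEH2B is a 5,743 bp mammalian expression plasmid built on the Gateway-adapted pEGFP-Dest backbone, designed to produce human RNASEH2B with EGFP fused to its N-terminus. It is maintained in E. coli through a high-copy ColE1/pUC-type origin and also carries an f1 phage origin. A single NeoR/KanR (Tn5 aminoglycoside phosphotransferase) gene provides selection in both hosts. It is preceded by a bacterial bla-type promoter, giving kanamycin resistance in bacteria, and by the SV40 enhancer/early promoter, giving G418 resistance in mammalian cells, and it is terminated by the HSV TK polyadenylation signal. Short annotated fragments of ble, SV40 large T antigen and a bGH poly(A) signal appear to be backbone remnants rather than functional elements.

The expression cassette is driven by the human cytomegalovirus immediate early enhancer and promoter. Downstream lies the EGFP coding sequence, followed by a residual multiple cloning site and an attB1 site, then the RNASEH2B open reading frame, an attB2 site and the SV40 polyadenylation signal. The flanking attB sites reflect insertion of the gene by Gateway recombination, and the sequence between EGFP and RNASEH2B serves as a linker in the fusion protein. RNASEH2B is a non-catalytic subunit of RNase H2, the endonuclease that degrades the RNA strand of RNA:DNA hybrids and excises single ribonucleotides embedded in DNA. It is also known as AGS2 and DLEU8.

The plasmid is intended for transient or G418-selected stable expression of fluorescently tagged RNASEH2B in mammalian cells. The EGFP tag allows the subunit to be visualised, and the associated publication concerns PCNA-directed type 2 RNase H activity on DNA replication and repair substrates.
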