Features (pLannotate 1.2.2; 17 found; start..end, strand, type, name):
     53..356     +  enhancer       CMV enhancer: human cytomegalovirus immediate early enhancer
    357..560     +  promoter       CMV promoter: human cytomegalovirus (CMV) immediate early promoter
    605..1321    +  CDS            EGFP: EGFP is a basic (constitutively fluorescent) green fluorescent protein published in 1996, derived from Aequorea victoria. It is reported to be a rapidly-maturing weak dimer with moderate acid sensitivity.
   1327..1390    +  misc_feature   MCS: multiple cloning site
   1394..1418    +  protein_bind   attB1: mutant version of attB; recombination site for the Gateway® BP reaction BP Clonase™
   1424..2359    +  CDS            RNASEH2B: RNH2B_HUMAN - Also known as DLEU8. Experimental evidence at protein level: Swiss-Prot protein existence level 1. Non catalytic subunit of RNase H2, an endonuclease that specifically degrades the RNA of RNA:DNA hybrids. Participates in DNA replication, possibly by mediating the removal of lagging-strand Okazaki fragment RNA primers during DNA replication. Mediates the excision of single ribonucleotides from DNA:RNA duplexes. From Homo sapiens (Human).
   2367..2391    -  protein_bind   attB2: mutant version of attB; recombination site for the Gateway® BP reaction BP Clonase™
   2416..2500    +  CDS            large T antigen (fragment): large T antigen from SV40 (simian virus 40)
   2523..2644    +  polyA_signal   SV40 poly(A) signal: SV40 polyadenylation signal
   2678..3106    -  rep_origin     f1 ori (sequence partly withheld): f1 bacteriophage origin of replication; arrow indicates direction of (+) strand synthesis
   3133..3237    +  promoter       AmpR promoter: bla
   3239..3596    +  promoter       SV40 promoter: SV40 enhancer and early promoter
   3631..4425    +  CDS            NeoR/KanR: aminoglycoside phosphotransferase from Tn5; aph(3')-II (or nptII); confers resistance to neomycin, kanamycin, and G418 (Geneticin®)
   4446..4598    +  CDS            ble (fragment): BLE_KLEPN - Experimental evidence at protein level: Swiss-Prot protein existence level 1. Binding protein with a strong affinity to the bleomycin family of antibiotics. Binds to CL990; an antimitotic-antibiotic compound. From Klebsiella pneumoniae.
   4657..4704    +  polyA_signal   HSV TK poly(A) signal: herpes simplex virus thymidine kinase polyadenylation signal (Cole and Stacy, 1985)
   4795..4811    -  polyA_signal   bGH poly(A) signal (fragment): bovine growth hormone polyadenylation signal
   5033..5621    +  rep_origin     ori: high-copy-number ColE1/pMB1/pBR322/pUC origin of replication
>Addgene plasmid #108697 | pEGFP‐RNASEH2B | addgene full sequence | sequence record 209020 | Addgene NGS Result
AATAGTAATCAATTACGGGGTCATTAGTTCATAGCCCATATATGGAGTTCCGCGTTACATAACTTACGGT
AAATGGCCCGCCTGGCTGACCGCCCAACGACCCCCGCCCATTGACGTCAATAATGACGTATGTTCCCATA
GTAACGCCAATAGGGACTTTCCATTGACGTCAATGGGTGGAGTATTTACGGTAAACTGCCCACTTGGCAG
TACATCAAGTGTATCATATGCCAAGTACGCCCCCTATTGACGTCAATGACGGTAAATGGCCCGCCTGGCA
TTATGCCCAGTACATGACCTTATGGGACTTTCCTACTTGGCAGTACATCTACGTATTAGTCATCGCTATT
ACCATGGTGATGCGGTTTTGGCAGTACATCAATGGGCGTGGATAGCGGTTTGACTCACGGGGATTTCCAA
GTCTCCACCCCATTGACGTCAATGGGAGTTTGTTTTGGCACCAAAATCAACGGGACTTTCCAAAATGTCG
TAACAACTCCGCCCCATTGACGCAAATGGGCGGTAGGCGTGTACGGTGGGAGGTCTATATAAGCAGAGCT
GGTTTAGTGAACCGTCAGATCCGCTAGCGCTACCGGTCGCCACCATGGTGAGCAAGGGCGAGGAGCTGTT
CACCGGGGTGGTGCCCATCCTGGTCGAGCTGGACGGCGACGTAAACGGCCACAAGTTCAGCGTGTCCGGC
GAGGGCGAGGGCGATGCCACCTACGGCAAGCTGACCCTGAAGTTCATCTGCACCACCGGCAAGCTGCCCG
TGCCCTGGCCCACCCTCGTGACCACCCTGACCTACGGCGTGCAGTGCTTCAGCCGCTACCCCGACCACAT
GAAGCAGCACGACTTCTTCAAGTCCGCCATGCCCGAAGGCTACGTCCAGGAGCGCACCATCTTCTTCAAG
GACGACGGCAACTACAAGACCCGCGCCGAGGTGAAGTTCGAGGGCGACACCCTGGTGAACCGCATCGAGC
TGAAGGGCATCGACTTCAAGGAGGACGGCAACATCCTGGGGCACAAGCTGGAGTACAACTACAACAGCCA
CAACGTCTATATCATGGCCGACAAGCAGAAGAACGGCATCAAGGTGAACTTCAAGATCCGCCACAACATC
GAGGACGGCAGCGTGCAGCTCGCCGACCACTACCAGCAGAACACCCCCATCGGCGACGGCCCCGTGCTGC
TGCCCGACAACCACTACCTGAGCACCCAGTCCGCCCTGAGCAAAGACCCCAACGAGAAGCGCGATCACAT
GGTCCTGCTGGAGTTCGTGACCGCCGCCGGGATCACTCTCGGCATGGACGAGCTGTACAAGTCCGGCCGG
ACTCAGATCTCGAGCTCAAGCTTCGAATTCTGCAGTCGACGGTACCGCGGGCCCGGGATCATCACAAGTT
TGTACAAAAAAGCAGGCTCCACCATGGCCGCTGGCGTGGACTGCGGGGACGGGGTTGGCGCCCGGCAGCA
CGTGTTCCTGGTTTCAGAATATTTAAAAGATGCTTCAAAGAAGATGAAAAATGGGCTAATGTTTGTAAAA
CTGGTTAACCCCTGTTCAGGAGAAGGAGCCATTTACTTGTTCAATATGTGTCTACAGCAGCTGTTTGAAG
TAAAAGTTTTCAAGGAAAAACACCATTCTTGGTTTATAAATCAATCAGTTCAATCAGGAGGTCTTCTCCA
TTTTGCCACACCTGTGGATCCTCTATTTCTGCTTCTCCACTACCTCATAAAGGCTGATAAGGAGGGGAAG
TTTCAGCCCCTTGATCAAGTTGTGGTGGATAACGTGTTTCCAAATTGCATCTTGTTGCTGAAACTTCCTG
GACTTGAGAAGTTACTTCATCATGTGACAGAGGAAAAAGGTAATCCAGAAATAGACAACAAGAAATATTA
CAAGTACAGCAAAGAGAAGACATTAAAGTGGCTGGAAAAAAAGGTTAATCAAACTGTGGCAGCATTAAAA
ACCAATAATGTGAATGTCAGTTCCCGGGTACAGTCAACTGCATTTTTCTCTGGTGACCAAGCTTCCACTG
ACAAGGAAGAGGATTATATTCGTTATGCCCATGGTCTGATATCTGACTACATCCCTAAAGAATTAAGTGA
TGACTTATCTAAATACTTAAAGCTTCCAGAACCTTCAGCCTCATTGCCAAATCCTCCATCAAAGAAAATA
AAGTTATCAGATGAGCCTGTAGAAGCAAAAGAAGATTACACTAAGTTTAATACTAAAGATTTGAAGACTG
AAAAGAAAAATAGCAAAATGACTGCAGCTCAGAAGGCTTTGGCTAAAGTTGACAAGAGTGGAATGAAAAG
TATTGATACCTTTTTTGGGGTAAAAAATAAAAAAAAAATTGGAAAGGTTTGAAACGACCCAGCTTTCTTG
TACAAAGTGGTGATGATCCACCGGATCTAGATAACTGATCATAATCAGCCATACCACATTTGTAGAGGTT
TTACTTGCTTTAAAAAACCTCCCACACCTCCCCCTGAACCTGAAACATAAAATGAATGCAATTGTTGTTG
TTAACTTGTTTATTGCAGCTTATAATGGTTACAAATAAAGCAATAGCATCACAAATTTCACAAATAAAGC
ATTTTTTTCACTGCATTCTAGTTGTGGTTTGTCCAAACTCATCAATGTATCTTAACGCGTAAATTGTAAG
CGTTAATATTTTGTTAAAATTCGCGTTAAATTTTTGTTAAATCAGCTCATTTTTTAACCAATAGGCCGAA
ATCGGCAAAATCCCTTATAAATCAAAAGAATAGACCGAGATAGGGT
[37 nt withheld, positions 2777-2813]
AAAGAACGTGGACTCCAACGTCAAAGG
[49 nt withheld, positions 2841-2889]
T
[91 nt withheld, positions 2891-2981]
G
[124 nt withheld, positions 2983-3106]
CAGGTGGCACTTTTCGGGGAAATGTGCGCGGAACCCCTATTTGTTTATTTTTCTAAATACATTCAAATAT
GTATCCGCTCATGAGACAATAACCCTGATAAATGCTTCAATAATATTGAAAAAGGAAGAGTCCTGAGGCG
GAAAGAACCAGCTGTGGAATGTGTGTCAGTTAGGGTGTGGAAAGTCCCCAGGCTCCCCAGCAGGCAGAAG
TATGCAAAGCATGCATCTCAATTAGTCAGCAACCAGGTGTGGAAAGTCCCCAGGCTCCCCAGCAGGCAGA
AGTATGCAAAGCATGCATCTCAATTAGTCAGCAACCATAGTCCCGCCCCTAACTCCGCCCATCCCGCCCC
TAACTCCGCCCAGTTCCGCCCATTCTCCGCCCCATGGCTGACTAATTTTTTTTATTTATGCAGAGGCCGA
GGCCGCCTCGGCCTCTGAGCTATTCCAGAAGTAGTGAGGAGGCTTTTTTGGAGGCCTAGGCTTTTGCAAA
GATCGATCAAGAGACAGGATGAGGATCGTTTCGCATGATTGAACAAGATGGATTGCACGCAGGTTCTCCG
GCCGCTTGGGTGGAGAGGCTATTCGGCTATGACTGGGCACAACAGACAATCGGCTGCTCTGATGCCGCCG
TGTTCCGGCTGTCAGCGCAGGGGCGCCCGGTTCTTTTTGTCAAGACCGACCTGTCCGGTGCCCTGAATGA
ACTGCAAGACGAGGCAGCGCGGCTATCGTGGCTGGCCACGACGGGCGTTCCTTGCGCAGCTGTGCTCGAC
GTTGTCACTGAAGCGGGAAGGGACTGGCTGCTATTGGGCGAAGTGCCGGGGCAGGATCTCCTGTCATCTC
ACCTTGCTCCTGCCGAGAAAGTATCCATCATGGCTGATGCAATGCGGCGGCTGCATACGCTTGATCCGGC
TACCTGCCCATTCGACCACCAAGCGAAACATCGCATCGAGCGAGCACGTACTCGGATGGAAGCCGGTCTT
GTCGATCAGGATGATCTGGACGAAGAGCATCAGGGGCTCGCGCCAGCCGAACTGTTCGCCAGGCTCAAGG
CGAGCATGCCCGACGGCGAGGATCTCGTCGTGACCCATGGCGATGCCTGCTTGCCGAATATCATGGTGGA
AAATGGCCGCTTTTCTGGATTCATCGACTGTGGCCGGCTGGGTGTGGCGGACCGCTATCAGGACATAGCG
TTGGCTACCCGTGATATTGCTGAAGAGCTTGGCGGCGAATGGGCTGACCGCTTCCTCGTGCTTTACGGTA
TCGCCGCTCCCGATTCGCAGCGCATCGCCTTCTATCGCCTTCTTGACGAGTTCTTCTGAGCGGGACTCTG
GGGTTCGAAATGACCGACCAAGCGACGCCCAACCTGCCATCACGAGATTTCGATTCCACCGCCGCCTTCT
ATGAAAGGTTGGGCTTCGGAATCGTTTTCCGGGACGCCGGCTGGATGATCCTCCAGCGCGGGGATCTCAT
GCTGGAGTTCTTCGCCCACCCTAGGGGGAGGCTAACTGAAACACGGAAGGAGACAATACCGGAAGGAACC
CGCGCTATGACGGCAATAAAAAGACAGAATAAAACGCACGGTGTTGGGTCGTTTGTTCATAAACGCGGGG
TTCGGTCCCAGGGCTGGCACTCTGTCGATACCCCACCGAGACCCCATTGGGGCCAATACGCCCGCGTTTC
TTCCTTTTCCCCACCCCACCCCCCAAGTTCGGGTGAAGGCCCAGGGCTCGCAGCCAACGTCGGGGCGGCA
GGCCCTGCCATAGCCTCAGGTTACTCATATATACTTTAGATTGATTTAAAACTTCATTTTTAATTTAAAA
GGATCTAGGTGAAGATCCTTTTTGATAATCTCATGACCAAAATCCCTTAACGTGAGTTTTCGTTCCACTG
AGCGTCAGACCCCGTAGAAAAGATCAAAGGATCTTCTTGAGATCCTTTTTTTCTGCGCGTAATCTGCTGC
TTGCAAACAAAAAAACCACCGCTACCAGCGGTGGTTTGTTTGCCGGATCAAGAGCTACCAACTCTTTTTC
CGAAGGTAACTGGCTTCAGCAGAGCGCAGATACCAAATACTGTTCTTCTAGTGTAGCCGTAGTTAGGCCA
CCACTTCAAGAACTCTGTAGCACCGCCTACATACCTCGCTCTGCTAATCCTGTTACCAGTGGCTGCTGCC
AGTGGCGATAAGTCGTGTCTTACCGGGTTGGACTCAAGACGATAGTTACCGGATAAGGCGCAGCGGTCGG
GCTGAACGGGGGGTTCGTGCACACAGCCCAGCTTGGAGCGAACGACCTACACCGAACTGAGATACCTACA
GCGTGAGCTATGAGAAAGCGCCACGCTTCCCGAAGGGAGAAAGGCGGACAGGTATCCGGTAAGCGGCAGG
GTCGGAACAGGAGAGCGCACGAGGGAGCTTCCAGGGGGAAACGCCTGGTATCTTTATAGTCCTGTCGGGT
TTCGCCACCTCTGACTTGAGCGTCGATTTTTGTGATGCTCGTCAGGGGGGCGGAGCCTATGGAAAAACGC
CAGCAACGCGGCCTTTTTACGGTTCCTGGCCTTTTGCTGGCCTTTTGCTCACATGTTCTTTCCTGCGTTA
TCCCCTGATTCTGTGGATAACCGTATTACCGCCATGCATTAGTTATT
